>Addgene plasmid #103718 | LSB-hsa-miR-671-3p | depositor full sequence | sequence record 196484 | Full Sequence
AATTGAGGGGATAACGCAGGAAAGAACATGTGAGCAAAAGGCCAGCAAAAGGCCAGGAACCGTAAAAAGG
CCGCGTTGCTGGCGTTTTTCCATAGGCTCCGCCCCCCTGACGAGCATCACAAAAATCGACGCTCAAGTCA
GAGGTGGCGAAACCCGACAGGACTATAAAGATACCAGGCGTTTCCCCCTGGAAGCTCCCTCGTGCGCTCT
CCTGTTCCGACCCTGCCGCTTACCGGATACCTGTCCGCCTTTCTCCCTTCGGGAAGCGTGGCGCTTTCTC
ATAGCTCACGCTGTAGGTATCTCAGTTCGGTGTAGGTCGTTCGCTCCAAGCTGGGCTGTGTGCACGAACC
CCCCGTTCAGCCCGACCGCTGCGCCTTATCCGGTAACTATCGTCTTGAGTCCAACCCGGTAAGACACGAC
TTATCGCCACTGGCAGCAGCCACTGGTAACAGGATTAGCAGAGCGAGGTATGTAGGCGGTGCTACAGAGT
TCTTGAAGTGGTGGCCTAACTACGGCTACACTAGAAGAACAGTATTTGGTATCTGCGCTCTGCTGAAGCC
AGTTACCTTCGGAAAAAGAGTTGGTAGCTCTTGATCCGGCAAACAAACCACCGCTGGTAGCGGTGGTTTT
TTTGTTTGCAAGCAGCAGATTACGCGCAGAAAAAAAGGATCTCAAGAAGATCCTTTGATCTTTTCTACGG
GGTCTGACGCTCAGTGGAACGAAAACTCACGTTAAGGGATTTTGGTCATGAGATTATCAAAAAGGATCTT
CACCTAGATCCTTTTAAATTAAAAATGAAGTTTTAAATCAATCTAAAGTATATATGAGTAAACTTGGTCT
GACAGTTACCAATGCTTAATCAGTGAGGCACCTATCTCAGCGATCTGTCTATTTCGTTCATCCATAGTTG
CCTGACTCCCCGTCGTGTAGATAACTACGATACGGGAGGGCTTACCATCTGGCCCCAGTGCTGCAATGAT
ACCGCGAGAACCACGCTCACCGGCTCCAGATTTATCAGCAATAAACCAGCCAGCCGGAAGGGCCGAGCGC
AGAAGTGGTCCTGCAACTTTATCCGCCTCCATCCAGTCTATTAATTGTTGCCGGGAAGCTAGAGTAAGTA
GTTCGCCAGTTAATAGTTTGCGCAACGTTGTTGCCATTGCTACAGGCATCGTGGTGTCACGCTCGTCGTT
TGGTATGGCTTCATTCAGCTCCGGTTCCCAACGATCAAGGCGAGTTACATGATCCCCCATGTTGTGCAAA
AAAGCGGTTAGCTCCTTCGGTCCTCCGATCGTTGTCAGAAGTAAGTTGGCCGCAGTGTTATCACTCATGG
TTATGGCAGCACTGCATAATTCTCTTACTGTCATGCCATCCGTAAGATGCTTTTCTGTGACTGGTGAGTA
CTCAACCAAGTCATTCTGAGAATAGTGTATGCGGCGACCGAGTTGCTCTTGCCCGGCGTCAATACGGGAT
AATACCGCGCCACATAGCAGAACTTTAAAAGTGCTCATCATTGGAAAACGTTCTTCGGGGCGAAAACTCT
CAAGGATCTTACCGCTGTTGAGATCCAGTTCGATGTAACCCACTCGTGCACCCAACTGATCTTCAGCATC
TTTTACTTTCACCAGCGTTTCTGGGTGAGCAAAAACAGGAAGGCAAAATGCCGCAAAAAAGGGAATAAGG
GCGACACGGAAATGTTGAATACTCATACTCTTCCTTTTTCAATATTATTGAAGCATTTATCAGGGTTATT
GTCTCATGAGCGGATACATATTTGAATGTAGCTCCGAATTTCTCGAGGGCTTGTCGACGACGGCGGTCTC
CGTCGTCAGGATCATGAATTCGACCCGCCTGCCACCATGACCGAGTACAAGCCCACGGTGCGCCTCGCCA
CCCGCGACGACGTCCCCCGGGCCGTACGCACCCTCGCCGCCGCGTTCGCCGACTACCCCGCCACGCGCCA
CACCGTCGACCCGGACCGCCACATCGAGCGGGTCACCGAGCTGCAAGAACTCTTCCTCACGCGCGTCGGG
CTCGACATCGGCAAGGTGTGGGTCGCGGACGACGGCGCCGCGGTGGCGGTCTGGACCACGCCGGAGAGCG
TCGAAGCGGGGGCGGTGTTCGCCGAGATCGGCCCGCGCATGGCCGAGTTGAGCGGTTCCCGGCTGGCCGC
GCAGCAACAGATGGAAGGCCTCCTGGCGCCGCACCGGCCCAAGGAGCCCGCGTGGTTCCTGGCCACCGTC
GGCGTCTCGCCCGACCACCAGGGCAAGGGTCTGGGCAGCGCCGTCGTGCTCCCCGGAGTGGAGGCGGCCG
AGCGCGCCGGGGTGCCCGCCTTCCTGGAGACATCCGCGCCCCGCAACCTCCCCTTCTACGAGCGGCTCGG
CTTCACCGTCACCGCCGACGTCGAGGTGCCCGAAGGACCGCGCACCTGGTGCATGACCCGCAAGCCCGGT
GCCTGATACGCGTGAATTCACTCCTCAGGTGCAGGCTGCCTATCAGAAGGTGGTGGCTGGTGTGGCCAAT
GCCCTGGCTCACAAATACCACTGAGATCTTTTTCCCTCTGCCAAAAATTATGGGGACATCATGAAGCCCC
TTGAGCATCTGACTTCTGGCTAATAAAGGAAATTTATTTTCATTGCAATAGTGTGTTGGAATTTTTTGTG
TCTCTCACTCGGAAGGACATATGGGAGGGCAAATCATTTAAAACATCAGAATGAGTATTTGGTTTAGAGT
TTGGCAACATATGCCCATATGCTGGCTGCCATGAACAAAGGTTGGCTATAAAGAGGTCATCAGTATATGA
AACAGCCCCCTGCTGTCCATTCCTTATTCCATAGAAAAGCCTTGACTTGAGGTTAGATTTTTTTTATATT
TTGTTTTGTGTTATTTTTTTCTTTAACATCCCTAAAATTTTCCTTACATGTTTTACTAGCCAGATTTTTC
CTCCTCTCCTGACTACTCCCAGTCATAGCTGTCCCTCTTCTCTTATGGAGATCCCTCGACCTGCAGCCCA
AGCTTGAATTCTCTAGAATTACCCTGTTATCCCTATGCTTGGTTTACCGAGCTCTTATTGGTTTTCAAAC
TTCATTGACTGTGCCCAACGCGCCTGGGAGCTCACGGGGACAGCCCCCCCCCAAAGCCCCCAGGGATGTA
ATTACGTCCCTCCCCCGCTAGGGGGCAGCAGCGAGCCGCCCGGGGCTCCGCTCCGGTCCGGCGCTCCCCC
CGCATCCCCGAGCCGGCAGCGTGCGGGGACAGCCCGGGCACGGGGAAGGTGGCACGGGATCGCTTTCCTC
TGAACGCTTCTCGCTGCTCTTTGAGCCTGCAGACACCTGGGGGGATACGGGGAAAAAGCTAGGCTGAAAG
ACCGGTTCTTAGAATGACACGCGCCTGGGAGCTCACGGGGACAGCCCCCCCCCAAAGCCCCCAGGGATGT
AATTACGTCCCTCCCCCGCTAGGGGGCAGCAGCGAGCCGCCCGGGGCTCCGCTCCGGTCCGGCGCTCCCC
CCGCATCCCCGAGCCGGCAGCGTGCGGGGACAGCCCGGGCACGGGGAAGGTGGCACGGGATCGCTTTCCT
CTGAACGCTTCTCGCTGCTCTTTGAGCCTGCAGACACCTGGGGGGATACGGGGAAAAAGCTAACTTCTGA
GACGACAACTTTGTATAGAAAAGTTGGCTCCGAATTCGCCCTTGACAGCAGAGATCCAGTTTGGTTAATT
AATTGGCTCCGGTGCCCGTCAGTGGGCAGAGCGCACATCGCCCACAGTCCCCGAGAAGTTGTGGGGAGGG
GTCGGCAATTGAACCGGTGCCTAGAGAAGGTGGCGCGGGGTAAACTGGGAAAGTGATGTCGTGTACTGGC
TCCGCCTTTTTCCCGAGGGTGGGGGAGAACCGTATATAAGTGCAGTAGTCGCCGTGAACGTTCTTTTTCG
CAACGGGTTTGCCGCCAGAACACAGGTAAGTGCCGTGTGTGGTTCCCGCGGGCCTGGCCTCTTTACGGGT
TATGGCCCTTGCGTGCCTTGAATTACTTCCACCTGGCTGCAGTACGTGATTCTTGATCCCGAGCTTCGGG
TTGGAAGTGGGTGGGAGAGTTCGAGGCCTTGCGCTTAAGGAGCCCCTTCGCCTCGTGCTTGAGTTGAGGC
CTGGCCTGGGCGCTGGGGCCGCCGCGTGCGAATCTGGTGGCACCTTCGCGCCTGTCTCGCTGCTTTCGAT
AAGTCTCTAGCCATTTAAAATTTTTGATGACCTGCTGCGACGCTTTTTTTCTGGCAAGATAGTCTTGTAA
ATGCGGGCCAAGATCTGCACACTGGTATTTCGGTTTTTGGGGCCGCGGGCGGCGACGGGGCCCGTGCGTC
CCAGCGCACATGTTCGGCGAGGCGGGGCCTGCGAGCGCGGCCACCGAGAATCGGACGGGGGTAGTCTCAA
GCTGGCCGGCCTGCTCTGGTGCCTGGCCTCGCGCCGCCGTGTATCGCCCCGCCCTGGGCGGCAAGGCTGG
CCCGGTCGGCACCAGTTGCGTGAGCGGAAAGATGGCCGCTTCCCGGCCCTGCTGCAGGGAGCTCAAAATG
GAGGACGCGGCGCTCGGGAGAGCGGGCGGGTGAGTCACCCACACAAAGGAAAAGGGCCTTTCCGTCCTCA
GCCGTCGCTTCATGTGACTCCACGGAGTACCGGGCGCCGTCCAGGCACCTCGATTAGTTCTCGAGCTTTT
GGAGTACGTCGTCTTTAGGTTGGGGGGAGGGGTTTTATGCGATGGAGTTTCCCCACACTGAGTGGGTGGA
GACTGAAGTTAGGCCAGCTTGGCACTTGATGTAATTCTCCTTGGAATTTGCCCTTTTTGAGTTTGGATCT
TGGTTCATTCTCAAGCCTCAGACAGTGGTTCAAAGTTTTTTTCTTCCATTTCAGGTGTCGTGAGAAGGGC
GAATTCGACCCAAGTTTGTACAAAAAAGCAGGCTGGATCCAGGTGCCACCATGGTGAGCGAGCTGATTAA
GGAGAACATGCACATGAAGCTGTACATGGAGGGCACCGTGAACAACCACCACTTCAAGTGCACATCCGAG
GGCGAAGGCAAGCCCTACGAGGGCACCCAGACCATGAGAATCAAGGCGGTCGAGGGCGGCCCTCTCCCCT
TCGCCTTCGACATCCTGGCTACCAGCTTCATGTACGGCAGCAAAACCTTCATCAACCACACCCAGGGCAT
CCCCGACTTCTTTAAGCAGTCCTTCCCCGAGGGCTTCACATGGGAGAGAGTCACCACATACGAAGATGGG
GGCGTGCTGACCGCTACCCAGGACACCAGCCTCCAGGACGGCTGCCTCATCTACAACGTCAAGATCAGAG
GGGTGAACTTCCCATCCAACGGCCCTGTGATGCAGAAGAAAACACTCGGCTGGGAGGCCTCCACCGAGAC
ACTGTACCCCGCTGACGGCGGCCTGGAAGGCAGAGCCGACATGGCCCTGAAGCTCGTGGGCGGGGGCCAC
CTGATCTGCAACCTTAAGACCACATACAGATCCAAGAAACCCGCTAAGAACCTCAAGATGCCCGGCGTCT
ACTATGTGGACAGGAGACTGGAAAGAATCAAGGAGGCCGACAAAGAGACATACGTCGAGCAGCACGAGGT
GGCTGTGGCCAGATACTGCGACCTCCCTAGCAAACTGGGGCACAAACTTAATTGAGAATTCTACCACCCA
GCTTTCTTGTACAAAGTGGTACGTCTCAAGACCAGAGGTCTCTGCTTATTAATGCGGTGGAGCCCTGAGA
ACCGGAGGTGGAGCCCTGAGAACCGGAGGTGGAGCCCTGAGAACCGGAGGTGGAGCCCTGAGAACCGGAC
AACCAGAAGAGACCTGTGCTTCACTCCTCAGGTGCAGGCTGCCTATCAGAAGGTGGTGGCTGGTGTGGCC
AATGCCCTGGCTCACAAATACCACTGAGATCTTTTTCCCTCTGCCAAAAATTATGGGGACATCATGAAGC
CCCTTGAGCATCTGACTTCTGGCTAATAAAGGAAATTTATTTTCATTGCAATAGTGTGTTGGAATTTTTT
GTGTCTCTCACTCGGAAGGACATATGGGAGGGCAAATCATTTAAAACATCAGAATGAGTATTTGGTTTAG
AGTTTGGCAACATATGCCCATATGCTGGCTGCCATGAACAAAGGTTGGCTATAAAGAGGTCATCAGTATA
TGAAACAGCCCCCTGCTGTCCATTCCTTATTCCATAGAAAAGCCTTGACTTGAGGTTAGATTTTTTTTAT
ATTTTGTTTTGTGTTATTTTTTTCTTTAACATCCCTAAAATTTTCCTTACATGTTTTACTAGCCAGATTT
TTCCTCCTCTCCTGACTACTCCCAGTCATAGCTGTCCCTCTTCTCTTATGGAGATCCCGAGCGGTGCGTT
TTTATGCTTGTAGTATTGTATAATGTTTTTAAGATCCAAGCTTCTGACCTCTTCTCTTCCTCCCACAGGG
CCTCGAGACAATTGCATCGATGGTACCAGTGAAAGTCTGCAATGAATTCGAGTTGGCGCGCCTGTCATTC
TAAATCTCTCTTTCAGCCTAAAGCTTTTTCCCCGTATCCCCCCAGGTGTCTGCAGGCTCAAAGAGCAGCG
AGAAGCGTTCAGAGGAAAGCGATCCCGTGCCACCTTCCCCGTGCCCGGGCTGTCCCCGCACGCTGCCGGC
TCGGGGATGCGGGGGGAGCGCCGGACCGGAGCGGAGCCCCGGGCGGCTCGCTGCTGCCCCCTAGCGGGGG
AGGGACGTAATTACATCCCTGGGGGCTTTGGGAGGGGGCTGTCCCCGTGAGCTCCCAGGCGCGCCTGTCA
TTCTAAATCTCTCTTTCAGCCTAAAGCTTTTTCCCCGTATCCCCCCAGGTGTCTGCAGGCTCAAAGAGCA
GCGAGAAGCGTTCAGAGGAAAGCGATCCCGTGCCACCTTCCCCGTGCCCGGGCTGTCCCCGCACGCTGCC
GGCTCGGGGATGCGGGGGGAGCGCCGGACCGGAGCGGAGCCCCGGGCGGCTCGCTGCTGCCCCCTAGCGG
GGGAGGGACGTAATTACATCCCTGGGGGCTTTGGGGGGGGGCTGTCCCCGTGAGCTCCCAGGCGCGCCAA
CTCGGTACCGTATCGATGTCGACGTTAACGCTAGTGATATCAACTTTGTATAGAAAAGTTGGCTCCGAAT
TCGCCCTTGACAGCAGAGATCCAGTTTGGTTAATTAATTGGCTCCGGTGCCCGTCAGTGGGCAGAGCGCA
CATCGCCCACAGTCCCCGAGAAGTTGTGGGGAGGGGTCGGCAATTGAACCGGTGCCTAGAGAAGGTGGCG
CGGGGTAAACTGGGAAAGTGATGTCGTGTACTGGCTCCGCCTTTTTCCCGAGGGTGGGGGAGAACCGTAT
ATAAGTGCAGTAGTCGCCGTGAACGTTCTTTTTCGCAACGGGTTTGCCGCCAGAACACAGGTAAGTGCCG
TGTGTGGTTCCCGCGGGCCTGGCCTCTTTACGGGTTATGGCCCTTGCGTGCCTTGAATTACTTCCACCTG
GCTGCAGTACGTGATTCTTGATCCCGAGCTTCGGGTTGGAAGTGGGTGGGAGAGTTCGAGGCCTTGCGCT
TAAGGAGCCCCTTCGCCTCGTGCTTGAGTTGAGGCCTGGCCTGGGCGCTGGGGCCGCCGCGTGCGAATCT
GGTGGCACCTTCGCGCCTGTCTCGCTGCTTTCGATAAGTCTCTAGCCATTTAAAATTTTTGATGACCTGC
TGCGACGCTTTTTTTCTGGCAAGATAGTCTTGTAAATGCGGGCCAAGATCTGCACACTGGTATTTCGGTT
TTTGGGGCCGCGGGCGGCGACGGGGCCCGTGCGTCCCAGCGCACATGTTCGGCGAGGCGGGGCCTGCGAG
CGCGGCCACCGAGAATCGGACGGGGGTAGTCTCAAGCTGGCCGGCCTGCTCTGGTGCCTGGCCTCGCGCC
GCCGTGTATCGCCCCGCCCTGGGCGGCAAGGCTGGCCCGGTCGGCACCAGTTGCGTGAGCGGAAAGATGG
CCGCTTCCCGGCCCTGCTGCAGGGAGCTCAAAATGGAGGACGCGGCGCTCGGGAGAGCGGGCGGGTGAGT
CACCCACACAAAGGAAAAGGGCCTTTCCGTCCTCAGCCGTCGCTTCATGTGACTCCACGGAGTACCGGGC
GCCGTCCAGGCACCTCGATTAGTTCTCGAGCTTTTGGAGTACGTCGTCTTTAGGTTGGGGGGAGGGGTTT
TATGCGATGGAGTTTCCCCACACTGAGTGGGTGGAGACTGAAGTTAGGCCAGCTTGGCACTTGATGTAAT
TCTCCTTGGAATTTGCCCTTTTTGAGTTTGGATCTTGGTTCATTCTCAAGCCTCAGACAGTGGTTCAAAG
TTTTTTTCTTCCATTTCAGGTGTCGTGAGAAGGGCGAATTCGACCCAAGTTTGTACAAAAAAGCAGGCTC
GCCACCATGGTGAGCAAGGGCGAGGAGCTGTTCACCGGGGTGGTGCCCATCCTGGTCGAGCTGGACGGCG
ACGTAAACGGCCACAAGTTCAGCGTGAGGGGCGAGGGCGAGGGCGATGCCACCAACGGCAAGCTGACCCT
GAAGTTCATCTGCACCACCGGCAAGCTGCCCGTGCCCTGGCCCACCCTCGTGACCACCCTGAGCCACGGC
GTGCAGTGCTTCGCCCGCTACCCCGACCACATGAAGCAGCACGACTTCTTCAAGTCCGCCATGCCCGAAG
GCTACGTCCAGGAGCGCACCATCTTCTTCAAGGACGACGGCACCTACAAGACCCGCGCCGAGGTGAAGTT
CGAGGGCGACACCCTAGTGAACCGCATCGAGCTGAAGGGCGTCGACTTCAAGGAGGACGGCAACATCCTG
GGGCACAAGCTGGAGTACAACTTCAACAGCCACAACATCTATATCATGGCCGTCAAGCAGAAGAACGGCA
TCAAGGTGAACTTCAAGATCCGCCACAACGTGGAGGACGGCAGCGTGCAGCTCGCCGACCACTACCAGCA
GAACACCCCCATCGGCGACGGCCCCGTGCTGCTGCCCGACAGCCACTACCTGAGCACCCAGTCCGTGCTG
AGCAAAGACCCCAACGAGAAGCGCGATCACATGGTCCTGCTGGAGTTCCGCACCGCCGCCGGGATCACTC
TCGGCATGGACGAGCTGTACAAGTAATACCACCCAGCTTTCTTGTACAAAGTGGTACGCGTGAATTCACT
CCTCAGGTGCAGGCTGCCTATCAGAAGGTGGTGGCTGGTGTGGCCAATGCCCTGGCTCACAAATACCACT
GAGATCTTTTTCCCTCTGCCAAAAATTATGGGGACATCATGAAGCCCCTTGAGCATCTGACTTCTGGCTA
ATAAAGGAAATTTATTTTCATTGCAATAGTGTGTTGGAATTTTTTGTGTCTCTCACTCGGAAGGACATAT
GGGAGGGCAAATCATTTAAAACATCAGAATGAGTATTTGGTTTAGAGTTTGGCAACATATGCCCATATGC
TGGCTGCCATGAACAAAGGTTGGCTATAAAGAGGTCATCAGTATATGAAACAGCCCCCTGCTGTCCATTC
CTTATTCCATAGAAAAGCCTTGACTTGAGGTTAGATTTTTTTTATATTTTGTTTTGTGTTATTTTTTTCT
TTAACATCCCTAAAATTTTCCTTACATGTTTTACTAGCCAGATTTTTCCTCCTCTCCTGACTACTCCCAG
TCATAGCTGTCCCTCTTCTCTTATGGAGATCCCTCGACCTGCAGCCCAAGCTTGGCGTAATCATGGTCAT
AGCTGTTTCCTGTGTGAAATTGTTATCCGCTCACAATTCCACACAACATACGAGCCGGAAGCATAAAGTG
TAAAGCCTGGGGTGCCTAATGAGTGAGCTAACTCACATTAATTGCGTTGCGCTCACTGCCCGCTTTCCAG
TCGGGAAACCTGTCGTGCCAGCGGATCGACAGTACTAAGCTTGGTCTAATACCCAATCTCTCGTCTTATC
CAGATGTTTTATACGCCTCTGGCCCGTGTCTCAAAATCTCTGATGTTACATTGCACAAGATAAAATAATA
TCATCATGAACAATAAAACTGTCTGCTTACATAAACAGTAATACAAGGGGTGTTATGAGCCATATTCAAC
GGGAAACGTCGAGGCCGCGATTAAATTCCAACATGGATGCTGATTTATATGGGTATAAATGGGCTCGCGA
TAATGTCGGGCAATCAGGTGCGACAATCTATCGCTTGTATGGGAAGCCCGATGCGCCAGAGTTGTTTCTG
AAACATGGCAAAGGTAGCGTTGCCAATGATGTTACAGATGAGATGGTCAGACTAAACTGGCTGACGGAAT
TTATGCCTCTTCCGACCATCAAGCATTTTATCCGTACTCCTGATGATGCATGGTTACTCACCACTGCGAT
CCCCGGAAAAACAGCATTCCAGGTATTAGAAGAATATCCTGATTCAGGTGAAAATATTGTTGATGCGCTG
GCAGTGTTCCTGCGCCGGTTGCATTCGATTCCTGTTTGTAATTGTCCTTTTAACAGCGATCGCGTATTTC
GTCTCGCTCAGGCGCAATCACGAATGAATAACGGTTTGGTTGATGCGAGTGATTTTGATGACGAGCGTAA
TGGCTGGCCTGTTGAACAAGTCTGGAAAGAAATGCATAAACTTTTGCCATTCTCACCGGATTCAGTCGTC
ACTCATGGTGATTTCTCACTTGATAACCTTATTTTTGACGAGGGGAAATTAATAGGTTGTATTGATGTTG
GACGAGTCGGAATCGCAGACCGATACCAGGATCTTGCCATCCTATGGAACTGCCTCGGTGAGTTTTCTCC
TTCATTACAGAAACGGCTTTTTCAAAAATATGGTATTGATAATCCTGATATGAATAAATTGCAGTTTCAT
TTGATGCTCGATGAGTTTTTCTAATCAGAATTGGTTAATTGGTTGTAACACTGGCAGAGCATTACGCTGA
CTTGACGGGACGGCGCAAGCTCATGACCAAAATCCCTTAACGTGAGTTACGCGTCGTTCCACTGAGCGTC
AGAGGTATCACTAGTATTACAGAGGTAAGTTATAACAGTCGCCTAACCC
Features (pLannotate 1.2.2; 28 found; start..end, strand, type, name):
     87..675     -  rep_origin     ori: high-copy-number ColE1/pMB1/pBR322/pUC origin of replication
    846..1706    -  CDS            AmpR: β-lactamase; bla; confers resistance to ampicillin, carbenicillin, and related antibiotics
   1707..1778    -  promoter       AmpR promoter: bla
   1857..2456    +  CDS            PuroR: puromycin N-acetyltransferase; pac from Streptomyces alboniger; confers resistance to puromycin
   2461..2541    +  CDS            HBB (fragment): HBB_PONPY - Experimental evidence at transcript level: Swiss-Prot protein existence level 2. Involved in oxygen transport from the lung to the various peripheral tissues. From Pongo pygmaeus (Bornean orangutan).
   2612..2667    +  polyA_signal   β-globin poly(A) signal: rabbit β-globin polyadenylation signal (Gil and Proudfoot, 1987)
   3646..3666    +  protein_bind   attB4: mutant version of attB; core recombination site for the Gateway® BP reaction BP Clonase™
   3734..3945    +  promoter       EF-1α core promoter: core promoter for human elongation factor EF-1α
   3946..4884    +  intron         EF-1α intron A: intron upstream of the start codon of human EF-1α
   4911..4931    +  protein_bind   attB1: mutant version of attB; core recombination site for the Gateway® BP reaction BP Clonase™
   4951..5646    +  CDS            mKate2: mKate2 is a basic (constitutively fluorescent) red fluorescent protein published in 2009, derived from Entacmaea quadricolor. It is reported to be a rapidly-maturing monomer with moderate acid sensitivity.
   5666..5690    -  protein_bind   attB2: mutant version of attB; recombination site for the Gateway® BP reaction BP Clonase™
   5830..5904    +  CDS            HBB (fragment): HBB_PONPY - Experimental evidence at transcript level: Swiss-Prot protein existence level 2. Involved in oxygen transport from the lung to the various peripheral tissues. From Pongo pygmaeus (Bornean orangutan).
   5975..6030    +  polyA_signal   β-globin poly(A) signal: rabbit β-globin polyadenylation signal (Gil and Proudfoot, 1987)
   6414..6439    +  misc_feature   SA: splice acceptor site
   7111..7131    +  protein_bind   attB4: mutant version of attB; core recombination site for the Gateway® BP reaction BP Clonase™
   7199..7410    +  promoter       EF-1α core promoter: core promoter for human elongation factor EF-1α
   7411..8349    +  intron         EF-1α intron A: intron upstream of the start codon of human EF-1α
   8376..8396    +  protein_bind   attB1: mutant version of attB; core recombination site for the Gateway® BP reaction BP Clonase™
   8407..9123    +  CDS            EBFP2: EBFP2 is a basic (constitutively fluorescent) blue fluorescent protein published in 2007, derived from Aequorea victoria. It is reported to be a rapidly-maturing monomer with moderate acid sensitivity.
   9131..9155    -  protein_bind   attB2: mutant version of attB; recombination site for the Gateway® BP reaction BP Clonase™
   9159..9239    +  CDS            HBB (fragment): HBB_PONPY - Experimental evidence at transcript level: Swiss-Prot protein existence level 2. Involved in oxygen transport from the lung to the various peripheral tissues. From Pongo pygmaeus (Bornean orangutan).
   9310..9365    +  polyA_signal   β-globin poly(A) signal: rabbit β-globin polyadenylation signal (Gil and Proudfoot, 1987)
   9748..9770    -  protein_bind   lac operator (fragment): The lac repressor binds to the lac operator to inhibit transcription in E. coli. This inhibition can be relieved by adding lactose or isopropyl-β-D-thiogalactopyranoside (IPTG). lac repressor encoded by lacI
   9774..9804    -  promoter       lac promoter: promoter for the E. coli lac operon
   9819..9840    -  protein_bind   CAP binding site: CAP binding activates transcription in the presence of cAMP. E. coli catabolite activator protein
   9853..9892    -  CDS            lacI (fragment): lac repressor; lacI; The lac repressor binds to the lac operator to inhibit transcription in E. coli. This inhibition can be relieved by adding lactose or isopropyl-β-D-thiogalactopyranoside (IPTG).
  10065..10874   +  CDS            KanR: aminoglycoside phosphotransferase; aph(3')-Ia; confers resistance to kanamycin in bacteria or G418 (Geneticin®) in eukaryotes
