[The description below was written by a language model from this plasmid's Addgene catalogue record and pLannotate feature annotations shown in this document.]
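Description:
LSB-hsa-miR-671-3p is a mammalian expression and synthetic-biology plasmid of about 11 kb, built on the Low Sensor Backbone (LSB), that reports the activity of the human microRNA hsa-miR-671-3p by fluorescence. It is propagated in E. coli from a high-copy ColE1/pUC-type origin and carries both an ampicillin (β-lactamase) and a kanamycin (aminoglycoside phosphotransferase) resistance gene, with both drugs listed for selection. A puromycin N-acetyltransferase coding sequence followed by a rabbit β-globin polyadenylation signal is also present for selection in mammalian cells. The feature table does not annotate a promoter for it.

The payload consists of two parallel transcription units of matching design. Each has the human EF-1α core promoter with its intron A, a fluorescent protein coding sequence flanked by Gateway attB1 and attB2 sites (with attB4 upstream of the promoter, a remnant of modular assembly), and a β-globin 3' region with poly(A) signal. One unit encodes the red protein mKate2 and, according to the record, carries the hsa-miR-671-3p target in its 3' UTR. This target is not separately annotated, but there is an unannotated gap between attB2 and the β-globin sequence in that unit. The other unit encodes the blue protein EBFP2 with no target and acts as an internal reference for delivery and expression. When the miRNA is active in transfected cells, mKate2 is repressed relative to EBFP2, so the red-to-blue ratio gives a measure of miRNA activity.

The depositor warns that the repeated poly(A) elements make the plasmid inherently unstable. The depositor also notes small insertions flanking the puromycin coding region in the physical plasmid, relative to the deposited sequence, and states that these do not impair puromycin selection.
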