Addgene plasmid #103718: LSB-hsa-miR-671-3p
Purpose: Used to sense miRNA activity using fluorescence based tools. hsa-miR-671-3p target in 3' UTR of of mKate. miRNA activity can be measured by the repression of mKate2 relative to EBFP2 fluorescent proteins . Plasmid is inherently unstable; please see Depositor Comments
Depositing lab: Ron Weiss. Depositing organization: Massachusetts Institute of Technology. Publication: A mixed antagonistic/synergistic miRNA repression model enables accurate predictions of multi-input miRNA sensor activity. Gam JJ, Babb J, Weiss R. Nat Commun. 2018 Jun 22;9(1):2430. doi: 10.1038/s41467-018-04575-0. PubMed 29934631.
Backbone
  Vector backbone: Low Sensor Backbone (LSB)
  Vector type: Mammalian Expression, Synthetic Biology
Growth in bacteria
  Bacterial resistance: Ampicillin and Kanamycin, 100 & 50 μg/mL
  Growth temperature: 30°C
  Growth strain: NEB Stable
  Copy number: High Copy
Gene/Insert
  Gene/Insert name: hsa-miR-671-3p target
  Species: H. sapiens (human)
  Entrez Gene: MIR671 (a.k.a. MIRN671, hsa-mir-671)
  Promoter: EF-1a
  Cloning method: Gibson Cloning
Terms and licenses: Academic/Nonprofit Terms; Industry Terms: Not Available to Industry
Depositor comments: Please note that this plasmid is inherently unstable due to a repeating poly A element. We recommend performing a diagnostic digest on multiple colonies upon receipt. The depositors would like to note the presence of several discrepancies between the depositor sequence and physical plasmid sequence. In particular, the sequences upstream and downstream of the puromycin coding region have 10 bp insertions which do not affect the ability to perform puromycin selection. The sequences for those regions within the physical plasmids are as follows: Upstream of Puro: GAATTCGACCGCCTGTCTCAAGGTGCCACC; Downstream of Puro: GCTTTGAGACTACGCGTGAATTCACTCCTC. Please contact if you are interested in this plasmid prior to placing an order.
How to cite: LSB-hsa-miR-671-3p was a gift from Ron Weiss (Addgene plasmid # 103718 ; http://n2t.net/addgene:103718 ; RRID:Addgene_103718)
