>Addgene plasmid #103718 | LSB-hsa-miR-671-3p | depositor partial sequence | sequence record 196485 | hsa-miR-671-3p target
GGTGGAGCCCTGAGAACCGGA
