>Addgene plasmid #103718 | LSB-hsa-miR-671-3p | addgene partial sequence | sequence record 226567 | mKate2-F 5'-ACCCGCTAAGAACCTCAAGA-3'
AGGAGGCCGACAAAGAGACATACGTCGAGCAGCACGAGGTGGCTGTGGCCAGATACTGCGACCTCCCTAG
CAAACTGGGGCACAAACTTAATTGAGAATTCTACCACCCAGCTTTCTTGTACAAAGTGGTACGTCTCAAG
ACCAGAGGTCTCTGCTTATTAATGCGGTGGAGCCCTGAGAACCGGAGGTGGAGCCCTGAGAACCGGAGGT
GGAGCCCTGAGAACCGGAGGTGGAGCCCTGAGAACCGGACAACCAGAAGAGACCTGTGCTTCACTCCTCA
GGTGCAGGCTGCCTATCAGAA
